Addgene plasmid #48173: psicheck-2-Mc2r-mod
Purpose: contains Renilla Luciferase gene preceded by a mutated (ATG --> GTG) upstream open reading frame element
Depositing lab: Vamsi Mootha. Depositing organization: Massachusetts General Hospital. Publication: Upstream open reading frames cause widespread reduction of protein expression and are polymorphic among humans. Calvo SE, Pagliarini DJ, Mootha VK. Proc Natl Acad Sci U S A. 2009 May 5;106(18):7507-12. doi: 10.1073/pnas.0810916106. Epub 2009 Apr 16. PubMed 19372376.
Backbone
  Vector backbone: psicheck2
  Backbone manufacturer: Promega
  Backbone size w/o insert (bp): 6273
  Total vector size (bp): 6492
  Vector type: Luciferase
Growth in bacteria
  Bacterial resistance: Ampicillin, 100 μg/mL
  Growth temperature: 37°C
  Growth strain: Top10
  Copy number: High Copy
Gene/Insert
  Gene/Insert name: 5" UTR of MC2R
  Species: H. sapiens (human)
  Insert size (bp): 219
  Mutation: A/G MUTATION IN ATG OF UORF
  GenBank ID: NM_002253
  Entrez Gene: MC2R (a.k.a. ACTHR)
  Cloning method: Restriction Enzyme; 5′ cloning site Nhe1 (not destroyed); 3′ cloning site Nhe1 (not destroyed)
  Sequencing primers: 5′ T7
Terms and licenses: Academic/Nonprofit Terms; Industry Terms: Not Available to Industry
How to cite: psicheck-2-Mc2r-mod was a gift from Vamsi Mootha (Addgene plasmid # 48173 ; http://n2t.net/addgene:48173 ; RRID:Addgene_48173)
