[The description below was written by a language model from this plasmid's Addgene catalogue record.]
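Description:
psicheck-2-Mc2r-mod is a dual-luciferase reporter plasmid built on the commercial psiCHECK-2 backbone (Promega), with a total size of about 6.5 kb. It is maintained as a high-copy plasmid in E. coli under ampicillin selection. The record lists no feature table, so the promoters, polyadenylation signals and origin are not stated explicitly. The psiCHECK-2 design generally carries a Renilla luciferase experimental reporter and an independently expressed firefly luciferase that serves as an internal normalisation control for transfection in mammalian cells.

The insert is a 219 bp fragment corresponding to the 5′ UTR of human MC2R (the ACTH receptor gene), cloned into an NheI site at both ends (both sites retained) so that it sits immediately upstream of the Renilla luciferase coding sequence. This UTR naturally contains an upstream open reading frame (uORF). In this "mod" version, the uORF start codon has been changed from ATG to GTG by a single A-to-G substitution, which is intended to abolish initiation at the uORF. Because insertion used a single enzyme, orientation would need to be confirmed by sequencing, for which a T7 primer is listed.

The construct is meant for testing how a uORF affects translation of a downstream coding sequence. Renilla activity, normalised to firefly, would be compared between this mutant and a matching construct carrying the intact uORF, presumably a wild-type counterpart that is not described here. Any increase in expression upon loss of the uORF start codon can then be attributed to relief of uORF-mediated repression. This fits the associated study of uORFs as widespread reducers of protein expression.
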