>Addgene plasmid #48173 | psicheck-2-Mc2r-mod | depositor partial sequence | sequence record 69706 | T7
GCTAGCATTCCTTCTCATTCATTTTGCCCAGAAAGTTCCTGCTTCAGAGCTGAAGGTGATTGGGAGATTT
TAACTTAGATCTCCAGCAAGTGCTACAAGGAAGAAAAGATCCTGAAGAATCAATCAAGTTTTCCGTGAAG
TCAAGTCCAAGTAACATCCCCGCCTTAACCACAAGCAGGAGAAATGAAGCACATTATCAACTCGTATGAG
CTAGC
