>Addgene plasmid #48173 | psicheck-2-Mc2r-mod | addgene partial sequence | sequence record 71805 | chim-int-F 5'-TCTTACTGACATCCACTTTGCC-3'
CTCTTAAGGCTAGAGTACTTAATACGACTCACTATAGGCTAGCATTCCTTCTCATTCATTTTGCCCAGAA
AGTTCCTGCTTCAGAGCTGAAGGTGATTGGGAGATTTTAACTTAGATCTCCAGCAAGTGCTACAAGGAAG
AAAAGATCCTGAAGAATCAATCAAGTTTTCCGTGAAGTCAAGTCCAAGTAACATCCCCGCCTTAACCACA
AGCAGGAGAAATGAAGCACATTATCAACTCGTATGAGCTAGCCACCTTGGCTTCCAAGGTGTACGACCCC
GAGCAACGCAAACGCATGATCACTGGGCCTCAGTGGTGGGCTCGCTGCAAGCAAATGAACGTGCTGGACT
CCTTCATCAACTACTATGATTCCGAGAAGCACGCCGAGAACGCCGTGATTTTTCTGCATGGTAACGCTGC
CTCCAGCTACCTGTGGAGGCACGTCGTGCCTCACATCGAGCCCGTGGCTAGATGCATCATCCCTGATCTG
ATCGGAATGGGTAAGTCCGGCAAGAGCGGGAATGGCTCATATCGCCTCCTGGATCACTACAAGTACCTCA
CCGCTTGGTTCGAGCTGCTGAACCTTCCAAAGAAAATCATCTTTGTGGGCCACGACTGGGGGGCTTGTCT
GGCCTTTCACTACTCCTACGAGCACCAAGACAAGATCAAGGCCATCGTCCATGCTGAGAGTGTCGTGGAC
GTGATCGAGTCCTGGGACGAGTGGCCTGACATCGAGGAGGATATCGCCCTGATCAAGAGCGAAGAGGGCG
AGAAAATGGTGCTTGAGAATAACTTCTTCGTCGAGACCATGCTCCCAAGCAAGATCATGCGGAAACTGGA
GCCTGAGGAGTTCGCTGCCTACCTGGAGCCATTCAAGGAGAAGGGCGAGGTTAGACGGCCTACCCTCTCC
TGGCCTCGCGAGATCCCTCTCGTTAAGGGAGGCAAGCCCGACGTCGTC
